Addgene plasmid #232447: pLX304 EGFP-V5 blast
Purpose: Lentiviral expression vector for EGFP
Depositing lab: Kevin Janes. Depositing organization: University of Virginia. Publication: PCSK5M452I is a recessive hypomorph exclusive to MCF10DCIS.com cells. Marohl T, Atkins KA, Wang L, Janes KA. Mol Cancer Res. 2025 Oct 28. doi: 10.1158/1541-7786.MCR-25-0211. PubMed 41148168.
Backbone
  Vector backbone: pLX304
  Backbone manufacturer: David Root, Addgene plasmid #25890
  Vector type: Lentiviral
Growth in bacteria
  Bacterial resistance: Ampicillin, 100 μg/mL
  Growth temperature: 30°C
  Growth strain: NEB Stable
  Copy number: High Copy
Gene/Insert
  Gene/Insert name: EGFP
  Species: Synthetic
  Tag / fusion protein: V5 (C terminal on insert)
  Cloning method: Gateway Cloning
Terms and licenses: Academic/Nonprofit Terms; Industry Terms: Not Available to Industry
How to cite: pLX304 EGFP-V5 blast was a gift from Kevin Janes (Addgene plasmid # 232447 ; http://n2t.net/addgene:232447 ; RRID:Addgene_232447)
