[The description below was written by a language model from this plasmid's Addgene catalogue record and pLannotate feature annotations shown in this document.]
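Description:
pLX304 EGFP-V5 blast is a third-generation-style, self-inactivating HIV-1 lentiviral expression vector built on the pLX304 Gateway destination backbone, carrying EGFP as its insert. In bacteria it is maintained through a high-copy ColE1/pUC-type origin and selected with ampicillin via the β-lactamase gene. An f1 origin and remnants of a lac/lacZα cloning region with T7 and T3 promoters are also present in the plasmid backbone, along with an SV40 origin and SV40 polyadenylation signal downstream of the 3' LTR.

The viral genome is transcribed in packaging cells from an RSV promoter fused to a truncated 5' LTR, making it Tat-independent, and contains the Ψ packaging signal with a partial gag sequence, the Rev response element for nuclear export of the unspliced RNA, a central polypurine tract (cPPT/CTS) to aid nuclear import, and a ΔU3 3' LTR that inactivates LTR promoter activity after integration. Two internal cassettes lie between the LTRs. A human PGK promoter drives blasticidin S deaminase, allowing blasticidin selection of transduced mammalian cells. Downstream, the CMV enhancer/promoter drives the EGFP coding sequence, which is flanked by attB1 and attB2 sites left by Gateway recombination and is followed by a backbone-encoded V5 epitope, recorded as a C-terminal tag on the insert. A WPRE after the tag enhances transcript stability and expression.

The construct is described as a lentiviral expression vector for EGFP. It suits stable, constitutive production of a V5-tagged green fluorescent protein, for example as a transduction marker or control alongside other pLX304 constructs, although the record does not state a more specific application.
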