Features (pLannotate 1.2.2; 31 found; start..end, strand, type, name):
     66..369     +  enhancer       CMV enhancer: human cytomegalovirus immediate early enhancer
    370..573     +  promoter       CMV promoter: human cytomegalovirus (CMV) immediate early promoter
    596..620     +  protein_bind   attB1: mutant version of attB; recombination site for the Gateway® BP reaction BP Clonase™
    641..1357    +  CDS            EGFP: EGFP is a basic (constitutively fluorescent) green fluorescent protein published in 1996, derived from Aequorea victoria. It is reported to be a rapidly-maturing weak dimer with moderate acid sensitivity.
   1377..1401    -  protein_bind   attB2: mutant version of attB; recombination site for the Gateway® BP reaction BP Clonase™
   1403..1444    +  CDS            V5 tag: epitope tag from simian virus 5
   1486..2074    +  misc_feature   WPRE: woodchuck hepatitis virus posttranscriptional regulatory element
   2125..2144    +  misc_feature   cPPT/CTS (fragment): central polypurine tract and central termination sequence of HIV-1
   2146..2379    +  LTR            3' LTR (ΔU3): self-inactivating 3' long terminal repeat (LTR) from HIV-1
   2457..2578    +  polyA_signal   SV40 poly(A) signal: SV40 polyadenylation signal
   2618..2753    +  rep_origin     SV40 ori: SV40 origin of replication
   2774..2792    -  promoter       T7 promoter: promoter for bacteriophage T7 RNA polymerase
   2800..2955    +  CDS            lacZα (fragment): LacZα fragment of β-galactosidase; lacZ fragment
   2960..3388    +  rep_origin     f1 ori (sequence partly withheld): f1 bacteriophage origin of replication; arrow indicates direction of (+) strand synthesis
   3441..3545    +  promoter       AmpR promoter: bla
   3546..4406    +  CDS            AmpR: β-lactamase; bla; confers resistance to ampicillin, carbenicillin, and related antibiotics
   4577..5165    +  rep_origin     ori: high-copy-number ColE1/pMB1/pBR322/pUC origin of replication
   5348..5440    +  CDS            lacI (fragment): lac repressor; lacI; The lac repressor binds to the lac operator to inhibit transcription in E. coli. This inhibition can be relieved by adding lactose or isopropyl-β-D-thiogalactopyranoside (IPTG).
   5453..5474    +  protein_bind   CAP binding site: CAP binding activates transcription in the presence of cAMP. E. coli catabolite activator protein
   5489..5519    +  promoter       lac promoter: promoter for the E. coli lac operon
   5527..5543    +  protein_bind   lac operator: The lac repressor binds to the lac operator to inhibit transcription in E. coli. This inhibition can be relieved by adding lactose or isopropyl-β-D-thiogalactopyranoside (IPTG). lac repressor encoded by lacI
   5588..5606    +  promoter       T3 promoter: promoter for bacteriophage T3 RNA polymerase
   5634..5860    +  promoter       RSV promoter: Rous sarcoma virus enhancer/promoter
   5861..6041    +  LTR            5' LTR (truncated): truncated 5' long terminal repeat (LTR) from HIV-1
   6088..6213    +  misc_feature   HIV-1 Ψ: packaging signal of human immunodeficiency virus type 1
   6197..6560    +  CDS            HIV-1 gag (fragment): gag protein from human immunodeficiency virus 1; gag
   6706..6939    +  misc_feature   RRE: The Rev response element (RRE) of HIV-1 allows for Rev-dependent mRNA export from the nucleus to the cytoplasm.
   7316..7342    +  CDS            Rev (fragment): human immunodeficiency virus 1 (HIV-1) Rev protein; rev; enhances nuclear export of unspliced and incompletely spliced viral mRNAs
   7343..7843    +  promoter       hPGK promoter: human phosphoglycerate kinase 1 promoter
   7855..8250    +  CDS            BSD: blasticidin S deaminase; Aspergillus terreus BSD; confers resistance to blasticidin
   8310..8427    +  misc_feature   cPPT/CTS: central polypurine tract and central termination sequence of HIV-1
>Addgene plasmid #232447 | pLX304 EGFP-V5 blast | addgene full sequence | sequence record 472410 | Addgene NGS Result
GCCCGGGGTTATTAATAGTAATCAATTACGGGGTCATTAGTTCATAGCCCATATATGGAGTTCCGCGTTA
CATAACTTACGGTAAATGGCCCGCCTGGCTGACCGCCCAACGACCCCCGCCCATTGACGTCAATAATGAC
GTATGTTCCCATAGTAACGCCAATAGGGACTTTCCATTGACGTCAATGGGTGGAGTATTTACGGTAAACT
GCCCACTTGGCAGTACATCAAGTGTATCATATGCCAAGTACGCCCCCTATTGACGTCAATGACGGTAAAT
GGCCCGCCTGGCATTATGCCCAGTACATGACCTTATGGGACTTTCCTACTTGGCAGTACATCTACGTATT
AGTCATCGCTATTACCATGGTGATGCGGTTTTGGCAGTACATCAATGGGCGTGGATAGCGGTTTGACTCA
CGGGGATTTCCAAGTCTCCACCCCATTGACGTCAATGGGAGTTTGTTTTGGCACCAAAATCAACGGGACT
TTCCAAAATGTCGTAACAACTCCGCCCCATTGACGCAAATGGGCGGTAGGCGTGTACGGTGGGAGGTCTA
TATAAGCAGAGCTCTCTGGCTAACTGTCGGGATCAACAAGTTTGTACAAAAAAGCAGGCTCCGCGGCCGC
CCCCTTCACCATGGTGAGCAAGGGCGAGGAGCTGTTCACCGGGGTGGTGCCCATCCTGGTCGAGCTGGAC
GGCGACGTAAACGGCCACAAGTTCAGCGTGTCTGGCGAGGGCGAGGGCGATGCCACCTACGGCAAGCTGA
CCCTGAAGTTCATCTGCACCACCGGCAAGCTGCCCGTGCCCTGGCCCACCCTCGTGACCACCCTGACCTA
CGGCGTGCAGTGCTTCAGCCGCTACCCCGACCACATGAAGCAGCACGACTTCTTCAAGTCCGCCATGCCC
GAAGGCTACGTCCAGGAGCGCACCATCTTCTTCAAGGACGACGGCAACTACAAGACCCGCGCCGAGGTGA
AGTTCGAGGGCGACACCCTGGTGAACCGCATCGAGCTGAAGGGCATCGACTTCAAGGAGGACGGCAACAT
CCTGGGGCACAAGCTGGAGTACAACTACAACAGCCACAACGTCTATATCATGGCCGACAAGCAGAAGAAC
GGCATCAAGGCGAACTTCAAGATCCGCCACAACATCGAGGACGGCAGCGTGCAGCTCGCCGACCACTACC
AGCAGAACACCCCCATCGGCGACGGCCCCGTGCTGCTGCCCGACAACCACTACCTGAGCACCCAGTCCGC
CCTGAGCAAAGACCCCAACGAGAAGCGCGATCACATGGTCCTGCTGGAGTTCGTGACCGCCGCCGGGATC
ACTCTCGGCATGGACGAGCTGTACAAGTCCAAGGGTGGGCGCGCCGACCCAGCTTTCTTGTACAAAGTGG
TTGGTAAGCCTATCCCTAACCCTCTCCTCGGTCTCGATTCTACGTAGTAATGAGCTAGCGCTAACCGGTG
GCGCGTTAAGTCGACAATCAACCTCTGGATTACAAAATTTGTGAAAGATTGACTGGTATTCTTAACTATG
TTGCTCCTTTTACGCTATGTGGATACGCTGCTTTAATGCCTTTGTATCATGCTATTGCTTCCCGTATGGC
TTTCATTTTCTCCTCCTTGTATAAATCCTGGTTGCTGTCTCTTTATGAGGAGTTGTGGCCCGTTGTCAGG
CAACGTGGCGTGGTGTGCACTGTGTTTGCTGACGCAACCCCCACTGGTTGGGGCATTGCCACCACCTGTC
AGCTCCTTTCCGGGACTTTCGCTTTCCCCCTCCCTATTGCCACGGCGGAACTCATCGCCGCCTGCCTTGC
CCGCTGCTGGACAGGGGCTCGGCTGTTGGGCACTGACAATTCCGTGGTGTTGTCGGGGAAATCATCGTCC
TTTCCTTGGCTGCTCGCCTGTGTTGCCACCTGGATTCTGCGCGGGACGTCCTTCTGCTACGTCCCTTCGG
CCCTCAATCCAGCGGACCTTCCTTCCCGCGGCCTGCTGCCGGCTCTGCGGCCTCTTCCGCGTCTTCGCCT
TCGCCCTCAGACGAGTCGGATCTCCCTTTGGGCCGCCTCCCCGCGTCGACTTTAAGACCAATGACTTACA
AGGCAGCTGTAGATCTTAGCCACTTTTTAAAAGAAAAGGGGGGACTGGAAGGGCTAATTCACTCCCAACG
AAGACAAGATCTGCTTTTTGCTTGTACTGGGTCTCTCTGGTTAGACCAGATCTGAGCCTGGGAGCTCTCT
GGCTAACTAGGGAACCCACTGCTTAAGCCTCAATAAAGCTTGCCTTGAGTGCTTCAAGTAGTGTGTGCCC
GTCTGTTGTGTGACTCTGGTAACTAGAGATCCCTCAGACCCTTTTAGTCAGTGTGGAAAATCTCTAGCAG
TACGTATAGTAGTTCATGTCATCTTATTATTCAGTATTTATAACTTGCAAAGAAATGAATATCAGAGAGT
GAGAGGAACTTGTTTATTGCAGCTTATAATGGTTACAAATAAAGCAATAGCATCACAAATTTCACAAATA
AAGCATTTTTTTCACTGCATTCTAGTTGTGGTTTGTCCAAACTCATCAATGTATCTTATCATGTCTGGCT
CTAGCTATCCCGCCCCTAACTCCGCCCATCCCGCCCCTAACTCCGCCCAGTTCCGCCCATTCTCCGCCCC
ATGGCTGACTAATTTTTTTTATTTATGCAGAGGCCGAGGCCGCCTCGGCCTCTGAGCTATTCCAGAAGTA
GTGAGGAGGCTTTTTTGGAGGCCTAGGGACGTACCCAATTCGCCCTATAGTGAGTCGTATTACGCGCGCT
CACTGGCCGTCGTTTTACAACGTCGTGACTGGGAAAACCCTGGCGTTACCCAACTTAATCGCCTTGCAGC
ACATCCCCCTTTCGCCAGCTGGCGTAATAGCGAAGAGGCCCGCACCGATCGCCCTTCCCAACAGTTGCGC
AGCCTGAATGGCGAATGGG
[124 nt withheld, positions 2960-3083]
C
[91 nt withheld, positions 3085-3175]
A
[49 nt withheld, positions 3177-3225]
CCTTTGACGTTGGAGTCCACGTTCTTT
[37 nt withheld, positions 3253-3289]
ACCCTATCTCGGTCTATTCTTTTGATTTATAAGGGATTTTGCCGATTTCGGCCTATTGGTTAAAAAATGA
GCTGATTTAACAAAAATTTAACGCGAATTTTAACAAAATATTAACGCTTACAATTTAGGTGGCACTTTTC
GGGGAAATGTGCGCGGAACCCCTATTTGTTTATTTTTCTAAATACATTCAAATATGTATCCGCTCATGAG
ACAATAACCCTGATAAATGCTTCAATAATATTGAAAAAGGAAGAGTATGAGTATTCAACATTTCCGTGTC
GCCCTTATTCCCTTTTTTGCGGCATTTTGCCTTCCTGTTTTTGCTCACCCAGAAACGCTGGTGAAAGTAA
AAGATGCTGAAGATCAGTTGGGTGCACGAGTGGGTTACATCGAACTGGATCTCAACAGCGGTAAGATCCT
TGAGAGTTTTCGCCCCGAAGAACGTTTTCCAATGATGAGCACTTTTAAAGTTCTGCTATGTGGCGCGGTA
TTATCCCGTATTGACGCCGGGCAAGAGCAACTCGGTCGCCGCATACACTATTCTCAGAATGACTTGGTTG
AGTACTCACCAGTCACAGAAAAGCATCTTACGGATGGCATGACAGTAAGAGAATTATGCAGTGCTGCCAT
AACCATGAGTGATAACACTGCGGCCAACTTACTTCTGACAACGATCGGAGGACCGAAGGAGCTAACCGCT
TTTTTGCACAACATGGGGGATCATGTAACTCGCCTTGATCGTTGGGAACCGGAGCTGAATGAAGCCATAC
CAAACGACGAGCGTGACACCACGATGCCTGTAGCAATGGCAACAACGTTGCGCAAACTATTAACTGGCGA
ACTACTTACTCTAGCTTCCCGGCAACAATTAATAGACTGGATGGAGGCGGATAAAGTTGCAGGACCACTT
CTGCGCTCGGCCCTTCCGGCTGGCTGGTTTATTGCTGATAAATCTGGAGCCGGTGAGCGTGGGTCTCGCG
GTATCATTGCAGCACTGGGGCCAGATGGTAAGCCCTCCCGTATCGTAGTTATCTACACGACGGGGAGTCA
GGCAACTATGGATGAACGAAATAGACAGATCGCTGAGATAGGTGCCTCACTGATTAAGCATTGGTAACTG
TCAGACCAAGTTTACTCATATATACTTTAGATTGATTTAAAACTTCATTTTTAATTTAAAAGGATCTAGG
TGAAGATCCTTTTTGATAATCTCATGACCAAAATCCCTTAACGTGAGTTTTCGTTCCACTGAGCGTCAGA
CCCCGTAGAAAAGATCAAAGGATCTTCTTGAGATCCTTTTTTTCTGCGCGTAATCTGCTGCTTGCAAACA
AAAAAACCACCGCTACCAGCGGTGGTTTGTTTGCCGGATCAAGAGCTACCAACTCTTTTTCCGAAGGTAA
CTGGCTTCAGCAGAGCGCAGATACCAAATACTGTTCTTCTAGTGTAGCCGTAGTTAGGCCACCACTTCAA
GAACTCTGTAGCACCGCCTACATACCTCGCTCTGCTAATCCTGTTACCAGTGGCTGCTGCCAGTGGCGAT
AAGTCGTGTCTTACCGGGTTGGACTCAAGACGATAGTTACCGGATAAGGCGCAGCGGTCGGGCTGAACGG
GGGGTTCGTGCACACAGCCCAGCTTGGAGCGAACGACCTACACCGAACTGAGATACCTACAGCGTGAGCT
ATGAGAAAGCGCCACGCTTCCCGAAGGGAGAAAGGCGGACAGGTATCCGGTAAGCGGCAGGGTCGGAACA
GGAGAGCGCACGAGGGAGCTTCCAGGGGGAAACGCCTGGTATCTTTATAGTCCTGTCGGGTTTCGCCACC
TCTGACTTGAGCGTCGATTTTTGTGATGCTCGTCAGGGGGGCGGAGCCTATGGAAAAACGCCAGCAACGC
GGCCTTTTTACGGTTCCTGGCCTTTTGCTGGCCTTTTGCTCACATGTTCTTTCCTGCGTTATCCCCTGAT
TCTGTGGATAACCGTATTACCGCCTTTGAGTGAGCTGATACCGCTCGCCGCAGCCGAACGACCGAGCGCA
GCGAGTCAGTGAGCGAGGAAGCGGAAGAGCGCCCAATACGCAAACCGCCTCTCCCCGCGCGTTGGCCGAT
TCATTAATGCAGCTGGCACGACAGGTTTCCCGACTGGAAAGCGGGCAGTGAGCGCAACGCAATTAATGTG
AGTTAGCTCACTCATTAGGCACCCCAGGCTTTACACTTTATGCTTCCGGCTCGTATGTTGTGTGGAATTG
TGAGCGGATAACAATTTCACACAGGAAACAGCTATGACCATGATTACGCCAAGCGCGCAATTAACCCTCA
CTAAAGGGAACAAAAGCTGGAGCTGCAAGCTTAATGTAGTCTTATGCAATACTCTTGTAGTCTTGCAACA
TGGTAACGATGAGTTAGCAACATGCCTTACAAGGAGAGAAAAAGCACCGTGCATGCCGATTGGTGGAAGT
AAGGTGGTACGATCGTGCCTTATTAGGAAGGCAACAGACGGGTCTGACATGGATTGGACGAACCACTGAA
TTGCCGCATTGCAGAGATATTGTATTTAAGTGCCTAGCTCGATACATAAACGGGTCTCTCTGGTTAGACC
AGATCTGAGCCTGGGAGCTCTCTGGCTAACTAGGGAACCCACTGCTTAAGCCTCAATAAAGCTTGCCTTG
AGTGCTTCAAGTAGTGTGTGCCCGTCTGTTGTGTGACTCTGGTAACTAGAGATCCCTCAGACCCTTTTAG
TCAGTGTGGAAAATCTCTAGCAGTGGCGCCCGAACAGGGACTTGAAAGCGAAAGGGAAACCAGAGGAGCT
CTCTCGACGCAGGACTCGGCTTGCTGAAGCGCGCACGGCAAGAGGCGAGGGGCGGCGACTGGTGAGTACG
CCAAAAATTTTGACTAGCGGAGGCTAGAAGGAGAGAGATGGGTGCGAGAGCGTCAGTATTAAGCGGGGGA
GAATTAGATCGCGATGGGAAAAAATTCGGTTAAGGCCAGGGGGAAAGAAAAAATATAAATTAAAACATAT
AGTATGGGCAAGCAGGGAGCTAGAACGATTCGCAGTTAATCCTGGCCTGTTAGAAACATCAGAAGGCTGT
AGACAAATACTGGGACAGCTACAACCATCCCTTCAGACAGGATCAGAAGAACTTAGATCATTATATAATA
CAGTAGCAACCCTCTATTGTGTGCATCAAAGGATAGAGATAAAAGACACCAAGGAAGCTTTAGACAAGAT
AGAGGAAGAGCAAAACAAAAGTAAGACCACCGCACAGCAAGCGGCCGCTGATCTTCAGACCTGGAGGAGG
AGATATGAGGGACAATTGGAGAAGTGAATTATATAAATATAAAGTAGTAAAAATTGAACCATTAGGAGTA
GCACCCACCAAGGCAAAGAGAAGAGTGGTGCAGAGAGAAAAAAGAGCAGTGGGAATAGGAGCTTTGTTCC
TTGGGTTCTTGGGAGCAGCAGGAAGCACTATGGGCGCAGCGTCAATGACGCTGACGGTACAGGCCAGACA
ATTATTGTCTGGTATAGTGCAGCAGCAGAACAATTTGCTGAGGGCTATTGAGGCGCAACAGCATCTGTTG
CAACTCACAGTCTGGGGCATCAAGCAGCTCCAGGCAAGAATCCTGGCTGTGGAAAGATACCTAAAGGATC
AACAGCTCCTGGGGATTTGGGGTTGCTCTGGAAAACTCATTTGCACCACTGCTGTGCCTTGGAATGCTAG
TTGGAGTAATAAATCTCTGGAACAGATTTGGAATCACACGACCTGGATGGAGTGGGACAGAGAAATTAAC
AATTACACAAGCTTAATACACTCCTTAATTGAAGAATCGCAAAACCAGCAAGAAAAGAATGAACAAGAAT
TATTGGAATTAGATAAATGGGCAAGTTTGTGGAATTGGTTTAACATAACAAATTGGCTGTGGTATATAAA
ATTATTCATAATGATAGTAGGAGGCTTGGTAGGTTTAAGAATAGTTTTTGCTGTACTTTCTATAGTGAAT
AGAGTTAGGCAGGGATATTCACCATTATCGTTTCAGACCCACCTCCCAACCCCGAGGGGACCCTTGCGCC
TTTTCCAAGGCAGCCCTGGGTTTGCGCAGGGACGCGGCTGCTCTGGGCGTGGTTCCGGGAAACGCAGCGG
CGCCGACCCTGGGTCTCGCACATTCTTCACGTCCGTTCGCAGCGTCACCCGGATCTTCGCCGCTACCCTT
GTGGGCCCCCCGGCGACGCTTCCTGCTCCGCCCCTAAGTCGGGAAGGTTCCTTGCGGTTCGCGGCGTGCC
GGACGTGACAAACGGAAGCCGCACGTCTCACTAGTACCCTCGCAGACGGACAGCGCCAGGGAGCAATGGC
AGCGCGCCGACCGCGATGGGCTGTGGCCAATAGCGGCTGCTCAGCAGGGCGCGCCGAGAGCAGCGGCCGG
GAAGGGGCGGTGCGGGAGGCGGGGTGTGGGGCGGTAGTGTGGGCCCTGTTCCTGCCCGCGCGGTGTTCCG
CATTCTGCAAGCCTCCGGAGCGCACGTCGGCAGTCGGCTCCCTCGTTGACCGAATCACCGACCTCTCTCC
CCAGGGGGTACCACCATGGCCAAGCCTTTGTCTCAAGAAGAATCCACCCTCATTGAAAGAGCAACGGCTA
CAATCAACAGCATCCCCATCTCTGAAGACTACAGCGTCGCCAGCGCAGCTCTCTCTAGCGACGGCCGCAT
CTTCACTGGTGTCAATGTATATCATTTTACTGGGGGACCTTGTGCAGAACTCGTGGTGCTGGGCACTGCT
GCTGCTGCGGCAGCTGGCAACCTGACTTGTATCGTCGCGATCGGAAATGAGAACAGGGGCATCTTGAGCC
CCTGCGGACGGTGCCGACAGGTGCTTCTCGATCTGCATCCTGGGATCAAAGCCATAGTGAAGGACAGTGA
TGGACAGCCGACGGCAGTTGGGATTCGTGAATTGCTGCCCTCTGGTTATGTGTGGGAGGGCCTGCAGCTG
CAGTAGTAAGAATTCTAGATCTTGAGACAAATGGCAGTATTCATCCACAATTTTAAAAGAAAAGGGGGGA
TTGGGGGGTACAGTGCAGGGGAAAGAATAGTAGACATAATAGCAACAGACATACAAACTAAAGAATTACA
AAAACAAATTACAAAAATTCAAAATTTTCGGGTTTATTACAGGGACAGCAGAGATCCACTTTGGCGCCGG
CTCGAGGGG
